>Addgene plasmid #202795 | pWR58 | addgene full sequence | sequence record 455380 | Addgene NGS Result
CCAATGATACCGGTCTCGTTAGTATTTCCGTGAAGGCAGCCATTGTGAAAATTGAACATCACCTGAGGTA
TTTTAGCCACCAGAAGCGGCGGTACGGAAGAAAGTGTGTACGATGGTTGGTGGTGGAATTGCGTGCATGC
CTGATGGGGCAATATTAATTAGATAGAGCTTTGGTGATATTAGTGGATAATAGAATTCACAGAGAAGACA
TCAGGAGCAATTTCCAAGAGCCATTGATGATGTAATTGCCCCAACAGCAAGATTCAGATCTGACAATTGA
CCACCGTTTTGTAGAAGCAAAAAATCGTAGATTATCACCAAGAGGGTTTTTCACCGAACCAGCAAATAGA
AACTATGCCGTAGAACTCGCCCAGGCTTTTTTGCTAGCACTTTCCAGCAGTAGAACCGTCCAATTAAGTC
AACAGGAACCATTGAGGTCGAGCCCAACCACCTGAACCCCCTCACGGTCGTGTCCCTATTATTGATCCAG
AGGGTGCCAGTTTCGGTAGCCAATATTGGTTCATGGGTTTCTATGGCCCGGAGTGAGTTTGCAGGTTGGC
CCCGGCGCCGTCTGCAGGATGGGAGTTATAGCGGCCAAACTTCACATTTCGAAATCCTGCTGCAGCCAAT
CTGAAGAATTAATATAAATTCGTGTCGAATCGCCGTCTGTGAAATTTCAGTACTTGATTTTCTTTTCTTC
TTCTTTTTCTCTTTTGTTTCTTCAGAATCAATACACATTTTTTCTTCCCTATAAACAATTCATCGGTACC
ATGGTGAAGCGTGAGAAAAATGTCATCTATGGCCCTGAGCCTCTCCATCCTTTGGAGGATTTGACTGCCG
GCGAAATGTTGTTTCGTGCTCTCCGCAAGCACTCTCATTTGCCTCAAGCCTTGGTCGATGTGGTCGGCGA
TGAATCTTTGAGCTACAAGGAGTTTTTTGAGGCAACCGTCTTGTTGGCTCAGTCCCTCCACAATTGTGGC
TACAAGATGAACGACGTCGTTAGTATCTGTGCTGAAAACAATACCCGTTTCTTCATTCCAGTCATCGCCG
CATGGTATATCGGTATGATCGTGGCTCCAGTCAACGAGAGCTACATTCCCGACGAATTGTGTAAAGTCAT
GGGTATCTCTAAGCCACAGATTGTCTTCACCACTAAGAATATTTTGAACAAAGTCTTGGAAGTCCAAAGC
CGCACCAACTTTATTAAGCGTATCATCATCTTGGACACTGTGGAGAATATTCACGGTTGCGAATCTTTGC
CTAATTTCATCTCTCGCTATTCAGACGGCAACATCGCAAACTTTAAACCACTCCACTTCGACCCTGTGGA
ACAAGTTGCAGCCATTTTGTGTAGCAGCGGTACTACTGGACTCCCAAAGGGAGTCATGCAGACCCATCAA
AACATTTGCGTGCGTTTGATCCATGCTCTCGATCCACGTGTGGGCACTCAGTTGATTCCTGGTGTCACCG
TCTTGGTCTACTTGCCTTTCTTCCATGCTTTCGGCTTTAGCATTACTTTGGGTTACTTTATGGTCGGTCT
CCGCGTGATTATGTTCCGCCGTTTTGATCAGGAGGCTTTCTTGAAAGCCATCCAAGATTATGAAGTCCGC
AGTGTCATCAACGTGCCTAGCGTGATCTTGTTTTTGTCTAAGAGCCCACTCGTGGACAAGTACGACTTGT
CTTCATTGCGTGAATTGTGTTGCGGTGCCGCTCCATTGGCTAAGGAGGTCGCTGAAGTGGCCGCCAAACG
CTTGAATCTTCCAGGTATTCGTTGTGGCTTCGGCCTCACCGAATCTACCAGCGCTAACATTCACTCTCTC
GGTGATGAGTTTAAGAGCGGCTCTTTGAAAGTTCTACTTAGTCCCCGGGGCTCGAGCCGTACACTTATTG
TTAACTATGAAACATATACTTATGGACAAGGTTCACTGATTTGGACTGAAAAGCAAAAACGAGAAATGAG
TCAACGTCTGAGATCAATCCCTAGACCACCCGGGAAGGTCATGTGTTTCATGAAGTACGATAAGGTTGGT
AACCGATTGACTCATTGGTTCGTGGCGGAGAAGTACGCAGAGTAAAACCGGGGCCGATTCGTGGTAAATT
CTGGAATGATCCAGAGGCGCGACATTTATGCAGACAATTTGTGTTTTGTCGCAAACGATGTTATAGCGAA
ATTTTTCACTCTGTCAGATAAATGGATTTTGTCAAAAGGGGGAAGTAGAAGGAGAATGGGCCCGAGATGT
TCTGCCAAATTCTCAGTAGCATAATGTGAAAGAAGCCCTTACATTGTCCAGCCTCTGGCATCATTAAAAA
CCGTAGCGGAAACCAATTGTCTCTGTTCTTCCCTGGCACACCCTGGTAGCCCCACCCAGTTGTAGTACAT
CTCACACGCTGGCAACTTGGGACAATCAGCAACTTTTTTTTCTTTTAATTTTTTCAGCGCGACATTTTGC
CTCTTCTGCGAGAACAGACTTTTTCACCTCCATCTCACCCCCCTTTGCACTTATATAAATTGGACCAGTT
CCTCCCATTGTAGAAAAAATTTTGCTGGACCTTTTTCTCTTTTTTTTGTCCTTTAGTTTCATACAATCTA
AGTCTATCTACATGTACAATGGCCAAGTTGACCAGTGCCGTTCCAGTGCTCACCGCTCGCGACGTCGCCG
GAGCTGTCGAGTTCTGGACCGACCGGCTCGGTTTCTCCAGAGACTTCGTGGAGGACGACTTCGCCGGTGT
GGTCCGGGACGACGTGACCTTGTTCATCAGCGCTGTCCAGGACCAGGTGGTGCCAGACAACACCTTGGCC
TGGGTGTGGGTGCGCGGCTTGGACGAGTTGTACGCCGAGTGGTCGGAGGTCGTGTCCACGAACTTCCGGG
ACGCCTCCGGTCCAGCCATGACCGAGATCGGCGAGCAGCCATGGGGTCGGGAGTTCGCCTTGCGCGACCC
AGCCGGCAACTGCGTGCACTTCGTGGCCGAGGAGCAGGACTGAGCGGCCGCTAACCACTTGCAAAATCCT
TTGTATTCTTGTTCTGCAAACATTTTGTCCAATCTCTTATCTTTCTACGATGTTGAAGAACATACATTTT
TGTTAGTCCAGCTTGTTATCCTTTTTTTATTAAATAAAAAATTTTATTGTTAAAGTTGTTTTTCTTCTTT
GTCTGTCCTGTTTTAACTCATATATATTCTATATATTACAGAAAGAAAGTAGATCATCTAAAATAAACAT
TTATTTGATGAGACAAAGTAGGTTTTTTAGAATACAATGTAGCATCCTCTAATATACAATAGAGTTGTTT
TATAAAAGCGATACATTTAATATTATGACAGGACTGGTGAAGTGTATAGAATTGTGCTAATCTGGCAAAC
GAACCCAAGAAGACGTTAAAGCAAATAGTGCATTTTGTATTACAATCAAGTTCGTCGACAAAGTTCTACT
TAGTCCCCGGGGTTGCAGCCATTTTGTGTAGCAGCGGTACTACTGGACTCCCAAAGGGAGTCATGCAGAC
CCATCAAAACATTTGCGTGCGTTTGATCCATGCTCTCGATCCACGTGTGGGCACTCAGTTGATTCCTGGT
GTCACCGTCTTGGTCTACTTGCCTTTCTTCCATGCTTTCGGCTTTAGCATTACTTTGGGTTACTTTATGG
TCGGTCTCCGCGTGATTATGTTCCGCCGTTTTGATCAGGAGGCTTTCTTGAAAGCCATCCAAGATTATGA
AGTCCGCAGTGTCATCAACGTGCCTAGCGTGATCTTGTTTTTGTCTAAGAGCCCACTCGTGGACAAGTAC
GACTTGTCTTCATTGCGTGAATTGTGTTGCGGTGCCGCTCCATTGGCTAAGGAGGTCGCTGAAGTGGCCG
CCAAACGCTTGAATCTTCCAGGTATTCGTTGTGGCTTCGGCCTCACCGAATCTACCAGCGCTAACATTCA
CTCTCTCGGTGATGAGTTTAAGAGCGGCTCTTTGGGCCGTGTCACTCCACTCATGGCTGCTAAGATCGCT
GATCGCGAAACTGGTAAGGCTTTGGGTCCGAACCAAGTGGGCGAGTTGTGTATCAAAGGCCCTATGGTGA
GCAAGGGTTATGTCAATAACGTTGAAGCTACCAAGGAGGCCATCGACGACGACGGCTGGTTGCATTCTGG
TGATTTTGGATATTACGACGAAGATGAGCATTTTTACGTCGTGGATCGTTACAAGGAGTTGATCAAATAC
AAGGGTAGCCAGGTTGCTCCAGCTGAGTTGGAGGAGATTTTGTTGAAAAATCCATGCATTCGCGATGTCG
CTGTGGTCGGCATTCCTGATTTGGAGGCCGGCGAATTGCCTTCTGCTTTCGTTGTCAAGCAGCCTGGTAA
AGAAATTACCGCCAAAGAAGTGTATGATTACTTGGCTGAACGTGTGAGCCATACTAAGTACTTGCGTGGC
GGCGTGCGTTTTGTTGACTCCATCCCTCGTAACGTAACAGGCAAAATTACCCGCAAGGAGTTGTTGAAAC
AATTGTTGGAGAAGGCCGGCGGTTAGCTTAAGCATTTTAGACAAGTGCCTATTTATTCAGATTGATTTTT
TATATTGAATATGGATGTTGATTACGACTTGTGTTACGAAGCATGAACATGTGATTTGAAAAAGTGTTTA
CGAATAAAAGAACTTTTTTTGCAACCGTTGCTAGTTGAAGTGTAGACTCTGAATGCGAAGGGTTGCAAAT
GTGCCCAGTAGAAAAAATATTCCATATTTTTCTGAACTTAATTCAATGAAATACGAGTATTACTACAACT
GCCAATATCGGAACAATTTAACGAGAGCAAGCTATATAAAATGAATGTTCATTTACACAAGCTAGAACCA
AAACTTGAATTAAAATTTAACATAACTAAATGTAACTAGATAAAAGAGAGACATAACCAAACGTTCAGAA
GGCAGAATCTAGAACCTAGGTGGCGCCACAGCTGTGGATCCCGTGCACCAAGCTTGTTATAAAGGCGCGC
CTCAATTGGACTAGTTTTAGGCCTTTGGACGTCCTGATCAAGGTACCACCATGGACTTAAGGTGGCCAAC
TCATATGGCGTACGAGAATTCAGTTAACTCCTGCAGGAATCGATTGGCCGGCCTCACGTGGACGCGTTAT
TAATCGTTTAAACCTACGTAACCGCGGCTTAATTAAAGCTAGCCAGCGCTTGAGCTCAGTACGAACAAGA
GAATGAAAAGCTCGGTTCGAATCAAGACATAACTTACTTCAAGGACTTGGTGGAACTTTCCAAGAAATCA
ATATCATTGACTTCTGAATTATCTGCTGTGATAAAGAGACCAGAATTCAAGGGCAAGGAGTTGACCTACA
CATTGATTCAAGCATTGGCACACCAGTGTTTCAATCCATGTCGCGATGTTCGTTCCTTTGCTTTGAACCC
CTTGCAAGCAATGGTTTTATCTATTGACATCAACGAAGAGTTAACTGCATTTGGAATATTCGAGTATGGA
TTGTTTCCATTGTTATCGGAATTGTCCAAGAGTGAAGTTTTGCAAACCGATATTCACGGTTTTGTCAAGA
CGCAGACTGAAACATTGACCTTGGTCAGCAAGGTTTATCTTCACTACTGTGTCGACTTGAAGCAGGAAGA
AACTGACGGTGTTTGGTTAGGAATATTGGATAACTTTATTACATTCCACGACCAAGAAAGCAAGCTCAAG
AAAGAGAATTCGTTCAAAGAAGCAGGAGCCGAATTACTCAAAAACATGATTCTAGTACTACAAGACAATG
GTACTTTGAGCAAGGACAAAGAGATCCTCTGGAACGAATCATGGCTGAAGATAGATAAGATTTATCCCGG
TTTAAGAGACGAATTGGATCCGGAGCCGTTGTCTGAGAAGAATAAAGAGAATATAGTCGACACGGCTGCT
GAGGGTGGAGAAGAGAAGAAAATCGAAACAGACGGAGATAACTAATCTGCAATAAATATTACACTTATGT
AATCTAATGGTTTCTTAAGAAAGTAGTCGTTATGGAGAAGTAGTATTTTGTATTTTAGTTACTTTCATAA
ATATAGCAAGCTTATGTTGCATCTCAAACAGTGCGAAAAATATTTTAGTCTATTTTATAGTATCTACAAA
CAAATTTTCAATTCATCACAGACTTTCTTTGTGTACTAGCAACACCCTAAAAACATTCGACAATGGTCAA
CGTCCAAACCTATACACAAAGGGCCGAGTCTCACCAGTCACCGGTAGCACAGCGTCTCTTCAAATTAATG
GACAGCAAGAAAACTAACTTGTGTGCTTCAGTGGATGTGAAAACAACCTCTGAGTTCTTATCTTTGATTG
ATAAGTTGGGTCCTTACATTTGTTTGGTTAAGACCCATATCGACATTATCGACGATTTTTCGTATGAAGG
TACCATTGTTCCTTTGTTGGAATTGTCCAAGAAGCACAACTTCATGATCTTTGAAGATCGTAAATTCGCA
GACATTGGAAACACTGTCAAGTCTCAGTATTCAGGTGGAGTCTACAAGATTGCCCAATGGTCAGATATCA
CCAATGCTCACGGTGTTACTGGTTCTGGTATTGTTCAGGGATTAAAGGAAGCTGCAAGAGAAACTACCGA
CGAACCAAGAGGTTTATTGATGCTTGCCGAACTATCTTCTAAGGGCTCGATTGCTCATGGTAAGTATACT
GAAGAAACTGTGGAAATCGCCAAAACTGACAAAGAGTTTGTTATTGGGTTCATTGCCCAAAGAGACATGG
GTGGACAAGATGAAGGTTTCGATTGGATTGTTATGACTCCTGGTGTCGGTTTGGATGACAAGGGTGACAG
TTTAGGTCAACAATATAGAACAGTAGATGAAGTTGTTTCCACAGGAACCGATATTATCATTGTTGGTAGA
GGCTTATTCGGCAAGGGTAGAGATCCTGATGTAGAGGGCCAAAGATACAGAGAAGCTGGATGGAACGCTT
ACTTGAAGAAGACAAGCCAAGTGTAAAATATGTAAAATTTTGTAAAAATCGTAAAACTGTAATGTACATC
GTTAAGTATTTACAAACAACTATATGATTATTTACAAGCAGAGGCCTATTCCAAAATTTCGAATTCCAGT
AAGTCGTCAGTCAATCTGGTTCTCATTATTTCAAAAACCAAGAGGGGCACGGATGTAGCCGGTATTGTTG
TCAATGCATTGCGGACAAAACCTTTGTATGCCATTTGATACCAAGTCAACTTTGATTTTGTCTTCATCCT
AAGGATTTGGTTATATGTATCAATGTATGAGTTGTAGTACAAGGTTATGGAGGGTTTGTATGAACGCGTA
GCTGATGCATTGTAGAAATCAAGAGCTTCAAGTCTAGAAAGATGAATCTTCTGAATCTTGGTGATTGGGT
ATTGTATTGCCAACAACGAGAAAGCGGCAGATGCACCAGCTACGAGAATAAAGGTTGACCTCAATATCTT
TTTGGTTCTCGTACGCTCCAAGCTCAATAGTCGTTCGTCTATCTGTTCTTCGTTCATATTTGAGTATTGT
CGTAACTTGCTTTTGATGGATTCTTTGCTTCGTCTATAAACATTGACAACCTTGAAAGTTGCTGTATAGC
CTTGAGTCTTGACGAACTCAAAGGTAGAGAAGTAGAAGGCAAATCCAAGCGATTCTTTTACAAGCGAAAA
ACTATACCCAGCAAAAACTCCAACCAATCCGACTTCTTTAAGTTTGTTCAAACCGTACATCCAGAGGTTT
TGGTGTGAACCACTCAACATTTCTGCTGCTGTCAGTCTAGTATATATGGCGTCTACAGGTGCTGCTGCGA
GTGACTGAACGGCACCAGCAATAAAACCAGCTCTCCATGTATCGAATGGGGAGTAATAGAACAATTCTCG
GGGTTTATCTGCTTTTGGGGTATGCAGACTGTTGAATCGATCCAAAGCCGTCAAGTAAGTTCCGTACAAT
ATCAACCCTGTGAGCTCCATCGGAAAGAACATGTGAGCAAAAGGCCAGCAAAAGGCCAGGAACCGTAAAA
AGGCCGCGTTGCTGGCGTTTTTCCATAGGCTCCGCCCCCCTGACGAGCATCACAAAAATCGACGCTCAAG
TCAGAGGTGGCGAAACCCGACAGGACTATAAAGATACCAGGCGTTTCCCCCTGGAAGCTCCCTCGTGCGC
TCTCCTGTTCCGACCCTGCCGCTTACCGGATACCTGTCCGCCTTTCTCCCTTCGGGAAGCGTGGCGCTTT
CTCATAGCTCACGCTGTAGGTATCTCAGTTCGGTGTAGGTCGTTCGCTCCAAGCTGGGCTGTGTGCACGA
ACCCCCCGTTCAGCCCGACCGCTGCGCCTTATCCGGTAACTATCGTCTTGAGTCCAACCCGGTAAGACAC
GACTTATCGCCACTGGCAGCAGCCACTGGTAACAGGATTAGCAGAGCGAGGTATGTAGGCGGTGCTACAG
AGTTCTTGAAGTGGTGGCCTAACTACGGCTACACTAGAAGAACAGTATTTGGTATCTGCGCTCTGCTGAA
GCCAGTTACCTTCGGAAAAAGAGTTGGTAGCTCTTGATCCGGCAAACAAACCACCGCTGGTAGCGGTGGT
TTTTTTGTTTGCAAGCAGCAGATTACGCGCAGAAAAAAAGGATCTCAAGAAGATCCTTTGATCTTTTCTA
CGGGGTCTGACGCTCAGTGGAACGAAAACTCACGTTAAGGGATTTTGGTCATGAGATTATCAAAAAGGAT
CTTCACCTAGATCCTTTTAAATTAAAAATGAAGTTTTAAATCAATCTAAAGTATATATGAGTAAACTTGG
TCTGACAGTTACCAATGCTTAATCAGTGAGGCACCTATCTCAGCGATCTGTCTATTTCGTTCATCCATAG
TTGCCTGACTCCCCGTCGTGTAGATAACTACGATACGGGAGGGCTTACCATCTGGCCCCAGTGCTGCAAT
GATACCGCGAGACCCACGCTCACCGGCTCCAGATTTATCAGCAATAAACCAGCCAGCCGGAAGGGCCGAG
CGCAGAAGTGGTCCTGCAACTTTATCCGCCTCCATCCAGTCTATTAATTGTTGCCGGGAAGCTAGAGTAA
GTAGTTCGCCAGTTAATAGTTTGCGCAACGTTGTTGCCATTGCTACAGGCATCGTGGTGTCACGCTCGTC
GTTTGGTATGGCTTCATTCAGCTCCGGTTCCCAACGATCAAGGCGAGTTACATGATCCCCCATGTTGTGC
AAAAAAGCGGTTAGCTCCTTCGGTCCTCCGATCGTTGTCAGAAGTAAGTTGGCCGCAGTGTTATCACTCA
TGGTTATGGCAGCACTGCATAATTCTCTTACTGTCATGCCATCCGTAAGATGCTTTTCTGTGACTGGTGA
GTACTCAACCAAGTCATTCTGAGAATAGTGTATGCGGCGACCGAGTTGCTCTTGCCCGGCGTCAATACGG
GATAATACCGCGCCACATAGCAGAACTTTAAAAGTGCTCATCATTGGAAAACGTTCTTCGGGGCGAAAAC
TCTCAAGGATCTTACCGCTGTTGAGATCCAGTTCGATGTAACCCACTCGTGCACCCAACTGATCTTCAGC
ATCTTTTACTTTCACCAGCGTTTCTGGGTGAGCAAAAACAGGAAGGCAAAATGCCGCAAAAAAGGGAATA
AGGGCGACACGGAAATGTTGAATACTCATACTCTTCCTTTTTCAATATTATTGAAGCATTTATCAGGGTT
ATTGTCTCATGAGCGGATACATATTTGAATGTATTTAGAAAAATAAACAAATAGGGGTTCCGCGCACATT
TCCCCGAAAAGTGCCACCTGACGTC
Features (pLannotate 1.2.2; 7 found; start..end, strand, type, name):
    771..1847    +  CDS            CBG99luc (fragment): green-emitting variant of click beetle luciferase human codon-optimized
   2609..2980    +  CDS            ble: BLE_STRHI - Experimental evidence at protein level: Swiss-Prot protein existence level 1. Binding protein with a strong affinity to the bleomycin family of antibiotics. From Streptoalloteichus hindustanus.
   3442..4506    +  CDS            CBG99luc (fragment): green-emitting variant of click beetle luciferase human codon-optimized
   6168..6950    +  CDS            URA3: PYRF_YEAST - Experimental evidence at protein level: Swiss-Prot protein existence level 1. From Saccharomyces cerevisiae (strain ATCC 204508 / S288c) (Baker's yeast).
   8000..8588    -  rep_origin     ori: high-copy-number ColE1/pMB1/pBR322/pUC origin of replication
   8759..9619    -  CDS            AmpR: β-lactamase; bla; confers resistance to ampicillin, carbenicillin, and related antibiotics
   9620..9724    -  promoter       AmpR promoter: bla
