[The description below was written by a language model from this plasmid's Addgene catalogue record and pLannotate feature annotations shown in this document.]
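Description:
pWR58 is an integrating yeast vector built on the small pAllet backbone and designed as a bioluminescent reporter of Cas9 activity in Scheffersomyces stipitis. In E. coli it is maintained through a high-copy ColE1/pUC-type origin and selected with ampicillin via the bla gene and its promoter. No yeast replication origin is recorded. Instead the plasmid carries a segment of S. stipitis URA3 with flanking sequence, described in the record as the integration element, which presumably serves as homology for targeting the construct into the chromosome. The annotation tool labelled this region by similarity to the S. cerevisiae URA3 protein, but the catalogue gives its source as S. stipitis. Selection in yeast is by Zeocin.

The payload is a split, self-repairing luciferase cassette. The TDH3 promoter drives the first two thirds of coCBG, a codon-optimized version of the green-emitting click beetle luciferase CBG99, ending at a 20-nucleotide YUM1 Cas9 target next to a PAM. This is followed by a TEF1 promoter–ShBle–ACT1 terminator Zeocin resistance cassette. A second YUM1 target with PAM comes next, and then the last two thirds of coCBG with the ADH2 terminator. Because each fragment spans two thirds of the coding sequence, the two share an overlapping middle region, and the feature table shows both as partial luciferase matches flanking ble. As integrated, the luciferase gene is interrupted and should give no light. Cas9 cutting at the YUM1 sites would be expected to release the ShBle marker and allow recombination between the overlapping repeats, restoring an intact coCBG gene. Light emission would then report Cas9 activity, and loss of the marker fits the reusable design of the associated toolset for repeated modification of wild-type S. stipitis.

The sequenced record is 9,755 nt, slightly longer than the 9,734 bp listed in the catalogue.
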