Addgene plasmid #202795: pWR58
Purpose: integrating bioluminescene reporter for Cas9 activity in S. stipitis
Depositing lab: J. Brian Robertson. Depositing organization: Middle Tennessee State University. Publication: BLINCAR: a reusable bioluminescent and Cas9-based genetic toolset for repeatedly modifying wild-type Scheffersomyces stipitis. Reichard WD, Smith SE, Robertson JB. mSphere. 2023 Aug 24;8(4):e0022423. doi: 10.1128/msphere.00224-23. Epub 2023 Jun 22. PubMed 37345937.
Backbone
  Vector backbone: pAllet
  Backbone manufacturer: Robertson
  Backbone size w/o insert (bp): 2216
  Total vector size (bp): 9734
  Modifications to backbone: pWR58 was constructed by first moving the PTEF1-ShBle-TACT1 insert from pWR10 into pAllet, then upstream of this adding an insert that contained a portion of pWR9 that included the TDH3 promoter and the first two thirds of the coCBG CDS plus the 20 nucleotide YUM1 Cas9 target sequence next to a PAM. Similarly downstream of the ShBle insert an insert was added that contained the 20 nucleotide YUM1 Cas9 target sequence next to a PAM followed by a portion of pWR9 that included the last two thirds of the coCBG CDS and ADH2 terminator. Finally, the URA3 integration element from pWR9 was excised and transferred to the plasmid.
  Vector type: Yeast Expression
  Selectable markers: Zeocin
Growth in bacteria
  Bacterial resistance: Ampicillin, 100 μg/mL
  Growth temperature: 37°C
  Growth strain: DH5alpha
  Copy number: High Copy
Gene/Insert 1
  Gene/Insert name: P-TDH3/coCBG(first portion)-YUM1
  Species: Synthetic; S. stipitis (yeast)
  Insert size (bp): 1854
  Cloning method: Restriction Enzyme; 5′ cloning site AgeI (not destroyed); 3′ cloning site XhoI (not destroyed)
  Sequencing primers: 5′ TCGTTAGTATTTCCGTGAAG; 3′ CCAAATCAGTGAACCTTGTC
Gene/Insert 2
  Gene/Insert name: P-TEF1/ShBle/T-ACT1
  Species: Synthetic; S. stipitis (yeast)
  Insert size (bp): 1513
  Cloning method: Restriction Enzyme; 5′ cloning site XhoI (not destroyed); 3′ cloning site XbaI (destroyed during cloning)
  Sequencing primers: 5′ ATCTACCAGCGCTAACATTC; 3′ TCTGCATGACTCCCTTTG
Gene/Insert 3
  Gene/Insert name: YUM1-coCBG(last portion)/T-ADH2
  Species: Synthetic; S. stipitis (yeast)
  Insert size (bp): 1467
  Cloning method: Restriction Enzyme; 5′ cloning site SalI (not destroyed); 3′ cloning site XbaI (not destroyed)
  Sequencing primers: 5′ GGTGAAGTGTATAGAATTGTGC
Gene/Insert 4
  Gene/Insert name: URA3 and flanking sequence
  Species: S. stipitis (yeast)
  Insert size (bp): 2754
  Cloning method: Restriction Enzyme; 5′ cloning site SacI (not destroyed); 3′ cloning site SacI (not destroyed)
  Sequencing primers: 5′ CTCAGTACGAACAAGAGAATGA; 3′ CACAGGGTTGATATTGTACG
Resource information
  A portion of this plasmid was derived from a plasmid made by: coCBG is a codon optimized version of Promega's CBG99 which was synthesized by GenScript
Terms and licenses: Academic/Nonprofit Terms; Industry Terms: Not Available to Industry
How to cite: pWR58 was a gift from J. Brian Robertson (Addgene plasmid # 202795 ; http://n2t.net/addgene:202795 ; RRID:Addgene_202795)
